Addgene plasmid #68446: TOPO ZeoR
Purpose: TOPO construct expressing ZeoR for generation of GMAP-compatible gene
Depositing lab: Tyler Jacks. Depositing organization: Massachusetts Institute of Technology. Publication: A Modular Assembly Platform for Rapid Generation of DNA Constructs. Akama-Garren EH, Joshi NS, Tammela T, Chang GP, Wagner BL, Lee DY, Rideout Iii WM, Papagiannakopoulos T, Xue W, Jacks T. Sci Rep. 2016 Feb 18;6:16836. doi: 10.1038/srep16836. PubMed 26887506.
Backbone
  Vector backbone: TOPO 2-5
  Backbone size w/o insert (bp): 3524
  Vector type: Bacterial Expression ; GMAP
  Selectable markers: Zeocin
Growth in bacteria
  Bacterial resistance: Kanamycin, 50 μg/mL
  Growth temperature: 37°C
  Growth strain: Stbl3
  Copy number: Unknown
Gene/Insert
  Gene/Insert name: Zeocin Resistance (alt name: ZeoR)
  Insert size (bp): 378
  Promoter: Plac
  Cloning method: Gibson Cloning
  Sequencing primers: 5′ CTAACTCGAACGCTAGCTGTGCGATCGTTT; 3′ AGAGTAATTCAACCCCAAACAACAACGTTT
Terms and licenses: Academic/Nonprofit Terms; Industry Terms: Not Available to Industry
How to cite: TOPO ZeoR was a gift from Tyler Jacks (Addgene plasmid # 68446 ; http://n2t.net/addgene:68446 ; RRID:Addgene_68446)
