[The description below was written by a language model from this plasmid's Addgene catalogue record and pLannotate feature annotations shown in this document.]
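Description:
TOPO ZeoR is a small bacterial cloning plasmid (about 4 kb) built on a TOPO-type backbone recorded as "TOPO 2-5". It serves as a donor or template construct in the GMAP modular assembly platform, where it supplies a GMAP-compatible Zeocin resistance gene. It replicates in E. coli from a high-copy ColE1/pUC-type origin and is maintained under kanamycin selection through the Tn5-derived aminoglycoside phosphotransferase (NeoR/KanR) gene. The catalogue entry itself lists copy number as unknown.

The insert is the roughly 378 bp Sh ble coding sequence from Streptoalloteichus hindustanus, whose product binds bleomycin-family antibiotics and confers resistance to Zeocin. It was introduced by Gibson cloning into the TOPO cloning region, downstream of the lac regulatory elements (CAP binding site, lac promoter and lac operator), which matches the recorded Plac promoter. Opposing SP6 and T7 phage promoters flank the insert. Beyond it lie lacZα and ccdB sequences annotated as fragments, consistent with a lacZα–ccdB counter-selection cassette that is interrupted by the insertion, as in this family of vectors.

The feature table shows a second, separate BleoR open reading frame downstream of the kanamycin marker, preceded by an AmpR promoter fragment. This copy appears to belong to the backbone rather than the insert, so the plasmid carries two copies of the Zeocin resistance gene. Short lacI, Tn5 transposase and bom fragments are backbone remnants. The record indicates that the plasmid is a source of the ZeoR module for assembly into larger GMAP constructs, but it does not detail the flanking GMAP homology sites.
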