Features (pLannotate 1.2.2; 15 found; start..end, strand, type, name):
      2..94      +  CDS            lacI (fragment): lac repressor; lacI; The lac repressor binds to the lac operator to inhibit transcription in E. coli. This inhibition can be relieved by adding lactose or isopropyl-β-D-thiogalactopyranoside (IPTG).
    107..128     +  protein_bind   CAP binding site: CAP binding activates transcription in the presence of cAMP. E. coli catabolite activator protein
    143..173     +  promoter       lac promoter: promoter for the E. coli lac operon
    181..197     +  protein_bind   lac operator: The lac repressor binds to the lac operator to inhibit transcription in E. coli. This inhibition can be relieved by adding lactose or isopropyl-β-D-thiogalactopyranoside (IPTG). lac repressor encoded by lacI
    239..257     +  promoter       SP6 promoter: promoter for bacteriophage SP6 RNA polymerase
    332..706     +  CDS            BleoR: antibiotic-binding protein; Sh ble from Streptoalloteichus hindustanus; confers resistance to bleomycin, phleomycin, and Zeocin™
    850..868     -  promoter       T7 promoter: promoter for bacteriophage T7 RNA polymerase
    871..1018    +  CDS            lacZα (fragment): LacZα fragment of β-galactosidase; lacZ fragment
   1028..1331    +  CDS            ccdB (fragment): CcdB, a bacterial toxin that poisons DNA gyrase; ccdB; Plasmids containing the ccdB gene cannot be propagated in standard E. coli strains.
   1379..1648    +  CDS            tnpA (fragment): TN5P_ECOLX - Also known as tnp. Experimental evidence at protein level: Swiss-Prot protein existence level 1. Mediates transposition of transposon Tn5 by a 'cut and paste' mechanism. First, the monomeric transposase binds the 19 bp inverted DNA repeats flanking the transposon. Then, dimerization of the DNA- bound transposase creates a synaptic DNA complex. After nicking of the first DNA strand, excision of the transposon proceeds through a series of intermediates. The transposase then mediates the insertion of the transposon at a new site by strand transfer. The activity of the wild- type tran
   1680..2474    +  CDS            NeoR/KanR: aminoglycoside phosphotransferase from Tn5; aph(3')-II (or nptII); confers resistance to neomycin, kanamycin, and G418 (Geneticin®)
   2495..2546    -  misc_feature   bom (fragment): basis of mobility region from pBR322
   2573..2661    +  promoter       AmpR promoter (fragment): bla
   2681..3055    +  CDS            BleoR: antibiotic-binding protein; Sh ble from Streptoalloteichus hindustanus; confers resistance to bleomycin, phleomycin, and Zeocin™
   3193..3781    +  rep_origin     ori: high-copy-number ColE1/pMB1/pBR322/pUC origin of replication
>Addgene plasmid #68446 | TOPO ZeoR | depositor full sequence | sequence record 128087 | Full plasmid sequence
AGCGCCCAATACGCAAACCGCCTCTCCCCGCGCGTTGGCCGATTCATTAATGCAGCTGGCACGACAGGTT
TCCCGACTGGAAAGCGGGCAGTGAGCGCAACGCAATTAATGTGAGTTAGCTCACTCATTAGGCACCCCAG
GCTTTACACTTTATGCTTCCGGCTCGTATGTTGTGTGGAATTGTGAGCGGATAACAATTTCACACAGGAA
ACAGCTATGACCATGATTACGCCAAGCTATTTAGGTGACACTATAGAATACTCAAGCTATGCATCAAGCT
TGGTACCGAGCTCGGATCCTAACTCGAACGCTAGCTGTGCGATCGTTTACCATGGCCAAGTTGACCAGTG
CCGTTCCGGTGCTCACCGCGCGCGACGTCGCCGGAGCGGTCGAGTTCTGGACCGACCGGCTCGGGTTCTC
CCGGGACTTCGTGGAGGACGACTTCGCCGGTGTGGTCCGGGACGACGTGACCCTGTTCATCAGCGCGGTC
CAGGACCAGGTGGTGCCGGACAACACCCTGGCCTGGGTGTGGGTGCGCGGCCTGGACGAGCTGTACGCCG
AGTGGTCGGAGGTCGTGTCCACGAACTTCCGGGACGCCTCCGGGCCGGCCATGACCGAGATCGGCGAGCA
GCCGTGGGGGCGGGAGTTCGCCCTGCGCGACCCGGCCGGCAACTGCGTGCACTTCGTGGCCGAGGAGCAG
GACTGAAAACGTTGTTGTTTGGGGTTGAATTACTCTGGATCCACTAGTAACGGCCGCCAGTGTGCTGGAA
TTCGCCCTTAAGGGCGAATTCTGCAGATATCCATCACACTGGCGGCCGCTCGAGCATGCATCTAGAGGGC
CCAATTCGCCCTATAGTGAGTCGTATTACAATTCACTGGCCGTCGTTTTACAACGTCGTGACTGGGAAAA
CCCTGGCGTTACCCAACTTAATCGCCTTGCAGCACATCCCCCTTTCGCCAGCTGGCGTAATAGCGAAGAG
GCCCGCACCGATCGCCCTTCCCAACAGTTGCGCAGCCTATACGTACGGCAGTTTAAGGTTTACACCTATA
AAAGAGAGAGCCGTTATCGTCTGTTTGTGGATGTACAGAGTGATATTATTGACACGCCGGGGCGACGGAT
GGTGATCCCCCTGGCCAGTGCACGTCTGCTGTCAGATAAAGTCTCCCGTGAACTTTACCCGGTGGTGCAT
ATCGGGGATGAAAGCTGGCGCATGATGACCACCGATATGGCCAGTGTGCCGGTCTCCGTTATCGGGGAAG
AAGTGGCTGATCTCAGCCACCGCGAAAATGACATCAAAAACGCCATTAACCTGATGTTCTGGGGAATATA
AATGTCAGGCATGAGATTATCAAAAAGGATCTTCACCTAGATCCTTTTCACGTAGAAAGCCAGTCCGCAG
AAACGGTGCTGACCCCGGATGAATGTCAGCTACTGGGCTATCTGGACAAGGGAAAACGCAAGCGCAAAGA
GAAAGCAGGTAGCTTGCAGTGGGCTTACATGGCGATAGCTAGACTGGGCGGTTTTATGGACAGCAAGCGA
ACCGGAATTGCCAGCTGGGGCGCCCTCTGGTAAGGTTGGGAAGCCCTGCAAAGTAAACTGGATGGCTTTC
TTGCCGCCAAGGATCTGATGGCGCAGGGGATCAAGCTCTGATCAAGAGACAGGATGAGGATCGTTTCGCA
TGATTGAACAAGATGGATTGCACGCAGGTTCTCCGGCCGCTTGGGTGGAGAGGCTATTCGGCTATGACTG
GGCACAACAGACAATCGGCTGCTCTGATGCCGCCGTGTTCCGGCTGTCAGCGCAGGGGCGCCCGGTTCTT
TTTGTCAAGACCGACCTGTCCGGTGCCCTGAATGAACTGCAAGACGAGGCAGCGCGGCTATCGTGGCTGG
CCACGACGGGCGTTCCTTGCGCAGCTGTGCTCGACGTTGTCACTGAAGCGGGAAGGGACTGGCTGCTATT
GGGCGAAGTGCCGGGGCAGGATCTCCTGTCATCTCACCTTGCTCCTGCCGAGAAAGTATCCATCATGGCT
GATGCAATGCGGCGGCTGCATACGCTTGATCCGGCTACCTGCCCATTCGACCACCAAGCGAAACATCGCA
TCGAGCGAGCACGTACTCGGATGGAAGCCGGTCTTGTCGATCAGGATGATCTGGACGAAGAGCATCAGGG
GCTCGCGCCAGCCGAACTGTTCGCCAGGCTCAAGGCGAGCATGCCCGACGGCGAGGATCTCGTCGTGACC
CATGGCGATGCCTGCTTGCCGAATATCATGGTGGAAAATGGCCGCTTTTCTGGATTCATCGACTGTGGCC
GGCTGGGTGTGGCGGACCGCTATCAGGACATAGCGTTGGCTACCCGTGATATTGCTGAAGAGCTTGGCGG
CGAATGGGCTGACCGCTTCCTCGTGCTTTACGGTATCGCCGCTCCCGATTCGCAGCGCATCGCCTTCTAT
CGCCTTCTTGACGAGTTCTTCTGAATTATTAACGCTTACAATTTCCTGATGCGGTATTTTCTCCTTACGC
ATCTGTGCGGTATTTCACACCGCATACAGGTGGCACTTTTCGGGGAAATGTGCGCGGAACCCCTATTTGT
TTATTTTTCTAAATACATTCAAATATGTATCCGCTCATGAGACAATAACCCTGATAAATGCTTCAATAAT
AGCACGTGAGGAGGGCCACCATGGCCAAGTTGACCAGTGCCGTTCCGGTGCTCACCGCGCGCGACGTCGC
CGGAGCGGTCGAGTTCTGGACCGACCGGCTCGGGTTCTCCCGGGACTTCGTGGAGGACGACTTCGCCGGT
GTGGTCCGGGACGACGTGACCCTGTTCATCAGCGCGGTCCAGGACCAGGTGGTGCCGGACAACACCCTGG
CCTGGGTGTGGGTGCGCGGCCTGGACGAGCTGTACGCCGAGTGGTCGGAGGTCGTGTCCACGAACTTCCG
GGACGCCTCCGGGCCGGCCATGACCGAGATCGGCGAGCAGCCGTGGGGGCGGGAGTTCGCCCTGCGCGAC
CCGGCCGGCAACTGCGTGCACTTCGTGGCCGAGGAGCAGGACTGACACGTGCTAAAACTTCATTTTTAAT
TTAAAAGGATCTAGGTGAAGATCCTTTTTGATAATCTCATGACCAAAATCCCTTAACGTGAGTTTTCGTT
CCACTGAGCGTCAGACCCCGTAGAAAAGATCAAAGGATCTTCTTGAGATCCTTTTTTTCTGCGCGTAATC
TGCTGCTTGCAAACAAAAAAACCACCGCTACCAGCGGTGGTTTGTTTGCCGGATCAAGAGCTACCAACTC
TTTTTCCGAAGGTAACTGGCTTCAGCAGAGCGCAGATACCAAATACTGTCCTTCTAGTGTAGCCGTAGTT
AGGCCACCACTTCAAGAACTCTGTAGCACCGCCTACATACCTCGCTCTGCTAATCCTGTTACCAGTGGCT
GCTGCCAGTGGCGATAAGTCGTGTCTTACCGGGTTGGACTCAAGACGATAGTTACCGGATAAGGCGCAGC
GGTCGGGCTGAACGGGGGGTTCGTGCACACAGCCCAGCTTGGAGCGAACGACCTACACCGAACTGAGATA
CCTACAGCGTGAGCTATGAGAAAGCGCCACGCTTCCCGAAGGGAGAAAGGCGGACAGGTATCCGGTAAGC
GGCAGGGTCGGAACAGGAGAGCGCACGAGGGAGCTTCCAGGGGGAAACGCCTGGTATCTTTATAGTCCTG
TCGGGTTTCGCCACCTCTGACTTGAGCGTCGATTTTTGTGATGCTCGTCAGGGGGGCGGAGCCTATGGAA
AAACGCCAGCAACGCGGCCTTTTTACGGTTCCTGGCCTTTTGCTGGCCTTTTGCTCACATGTTCTTTCCT
GCGTTATCCCCTGATTCTGTGGATAACCGTATTACCGCCTTTGAGTGAGCTGATACCGCTCGCCGCAGCC
GAACGACCGAGCGCAGCGAGTCAGTGAGCGAGGAAGCGGAAG
