>Addgene plasmid #68446 | TOPO ZeoR | addgene partial sequence | sequence record 123450 | pBR322ori-F 5'-GGGAAACGCCTGGTATCTTT-3'
TCTGACTTGAGCGTCGATTTTTGTGATGCTCGTCAGGGGGGCGGAGCCTATGGAAAAACGCCAGCAACGC
GGCCTTTTTACGGTTCCTGGCCTTTTGCTGGCCTTTTGCTCACATGTTCTTTCCTGCGTTATCCCCTGAT
TCTGTGGATAACCGTATTACCGCCTTTGAGTGAGCTGATACCGCTCGCCGCAGCCGAACGACCGAGCGCA
GCGAGTCAGTGAGCGAGGAAGCGGAAGAGCGCCCAATACGCAAACCGCCTCTCCCCGCGCGTTGGCCGAT
TCATTAATGCAGCTGGCACGACAGGTTTCCCGACTGGAAAGCGGGCAGTGAGCGCAACGCAATTAATGTG
AGTTAGCTCACTCATTAGGCACCCCAGGCTTTACACTTTATGCTTCCGGCTCGTATGTTGTGTGGAATTG
TGAGCGGATAACAATTTCACACAGGAAACAGCTATGACCATGATTACGCCAAGCTATTTAGGTGACACTA
TAGAATACTCAAGCTATGCATCAAGCTTGGTACCGAGCTCGGATCCTAACTCGAACGCTAGCTGTGCGAT
CGTTTACCATGGCCAAGTTGACCAGTGCCGTTCCGGTGCTCACCGCGCGCGACGTCGCCGGAGCGGTCGA
GTTCTGGACCGACCGGCTCGGGTTCTCCCGGGACTTCGTGGAGGACGACTTCGCCGGTGTGGTCCGGGAC
GACGTGACCCTGTTCATCAGCGCGGTCCAGGACCAGGTGGTGCCGGACAACACCCTGGCCTGGGTGTGGG
TGCGCGGCCTGGACGAGCTGTACGCCGAGTGGTCGGAGGTCGTGTCCACGAACTTCCGGGACGCCTCCGG
GCCGGCCATGACCGAGATCGGCGAGCAGCCGTGGGGGCGGGAGTTCGCCCTGCGCGACCCGGCCGGCAAC
TGCGTGCACTTCGTGGCCGAGGAGCAGGACTGAAAACGTTGTTGTTTGGGGTTGAATTACTCTGGAT
