>Addgene plasmid #68446 | TOPO ZeoR | addgene partial sequence | sequence record 123451 | Neo-R 5'-GCCCAGTCATAGCCGAATAG-3'
AACCTGCGTGCAATCCATCTTGTTCAATCATGCGAAACGATCCTCATCCTGTCTCTTGATCAGAGCTTGA
TCCCCTGCGCCATCAGATCCTTGGCGGCAAGAAAGCCATCCAGTTTACTTTGCAGGGCTTCCCAACCTTA
CCAGAGGGCGCCCCAGCTGGCAATTCCGGTTCGCTTGCTGTCCATAAAACCGCCCAGTCTAGCTATCGCC
ATGTAAGCCCACTGCAAGCTACCTGCTTTCTCTTTGCGCTTGCGTTTTCCCTTGTCCAGATAGCCCAGTA
GCTGACATTCATCCGGGGTCAGCACCGTTTCTGCGGACTGGCTTTCTACGTGAAAAGGATCTAGGTGAAG
ATCCTTTTTGATAATCTCATGCCTGACATTTATATTCCCCAGAACATCAGGTTAATGGCGTTTTTGATGT
CATTTTCGCGGTGGCTGAGATCAGCCACTTCTTCCCCGATAACGGAGACCGGCACACTGGCCATATCGGT
GGTCATCATGCGCCAGCTTTCATCCCCGATATGCACCACCGGGTAAAGTTCACGGGAGACTTTATCTGAC
AGCAGACGTGCACTGGCCAGGGGGATCACCATCCGTCGCCCCGGCGTGTCAATAATATCACTCTGTACAT
CCACAAACAGACGATAACGGCTCTCTCTTTTATAGGTGTAAACCTTAAACTGCCGTACGTATAGGCTGCG
CAACTGTTGGGAAGGGCGATCGGTGCGGGCCTCTTCGCTATTACGCCAGCTGGCGAAAGGGGGATGTGCT
GCAAGGCGATTAAGTTGGGTAACGCCAGGGTTTTCCCAGTCACGACGTTGTAAAACGACGGCCAGTGAAT
TGTAATACGACTCACTATAGGGCGAATTGGGCCCTCTAGATGCATGCTCGAGCGGCCGCCAGTGTGATGG
A
